Addgene plasmid #64878: pCDH-EF1-FHC-POLQ-DY2230AA
Purpose: lentiviral expression of human POLQ -DY2230AA mutant (a polymerase domain mutant)
Depositing lab: Richard Wood. Depositing organization: University of Texas MD Anderson Cancer Center. Publication: Mechanism of suppression of chromosomal instability by DNA polymerase POLQ. Yousefzadeh MJ, Wyatt DW, Takata K, Mu Y, Hensley SC, Tomida J, Bylund GO, Doublie S, Johansson E, Ramsden DA, McBride KM, Wood RD. PLoS Genet. 2014 Oct 2;10(10):e1004654. doi: 10.1371/journal.pgen.1004654. eCollection 2014 Oct. PGENETICS-D-14-01461 PubMed 25275444.
Backbone
  Vector backbone: pCDH-EF1-FHC
  Backbone manufacturer: Wood Lab, Addgene plasmid 64874
  Total vector size (bp): 15236
  Vector type: Mammalian Expression, Lentiviral
  Selectable markers: Puromycin
Growth in bacteria
  Bacterial resistance: Ampicillin, 100 μg/mL
  Growth temperature: 37°C
  Growth strain: Stbl3
  Copy number: Unknown
Gene/Insert
  Gene/Insert name: POLQ
  Species: H. sapiens (human)
  Mutation: D2330A,Y2331A, in the DNA polymerase domain (POL); mutation of the corresponding residues in other DNA polymerases completely inactivates polymerase activity
  Entrez Gene: POLQ (a.k.a. PRO0327)
  Promoter: EF1alpha
  Tag / fusion protein: FLAG (C terminal on backbone); HA (C terminal on backbone)
  Cloning method: Restriction Enzyme; 5′ cloning site BamHI (not destroyed); 3′ cloning site NotI (not destroyed)
  Sequencing primers: 5′ EF1a-F_alt (gccgtgaacgttctttttc); 3′ IRES-R (CCTCACATTGCCAAAAGACG)
Terms and licenses: Academic/Nonprofit Terms; Industry Terms: Not Available to Industry
Depositor comments: Addgene's quality control sequencing did not confirm mutations in this plasmid.
How to cite: pCDH-EF1-FHC-POLQ-DY2230AA was a gift from Richard Wood (Addgene plasmid # 64878 ; http://n2t.net/addgene:64878 ; RRID:Addgene_64878)
