[The description below was written by a language model from this plasmid's Addgene catalogue record and pLannotate feature annotations shown in this document.]
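Description:
pCDH-EF1-FHC-POLQ-DY2230AA is a lentiviral mammalian expression plasmid built on the pCDH-EF1-FHC backbone and carrying human POLQ (DNA polymerase theta) with two alanine substitutions in its polymerase domain. It is maintained in E. coli through a high-copy ColE1/pUC-type origin and an ampicillin resistance gene. The viral portion has a third-generation-style layout. An RSV promoter fused to a truncated HIV-1 5' LTR drives genomic RNA production in packaging cells. It is followed by the Ψ packaging signal with a gag fragment, the Rev response element for Rev-dependent nuclear export, and the cPPT/CTS. A second truncated HIV-1 LTR closes the transfer cassette, with an SV40 poly(A) signal and SV40 origin just outside it.

Between the LTRs, an EF-1α core promoter joined to an HTLV-1 LTR fragment drives the roughly 7.8 kb POLQ open reading frame, cloned between BamHI and NotI. The backbone supplies C-terminal FLAG and HA tags, although the annotation detects only a FLAG fragment. An EMCV IRES then allows translation of puromycin N-acetyltransferase from the same transcript, so transduced cells can be selected with puromycin. A WPRE enhances transcript expression.

The catalogue lists the changes as D2330A and Y2331A, whereas the plasmid name reads "2230". Equivalent mutations in other DNA polymerases abolish polymerase activity, so the construct is meant to provide a catalytically dead POLQ, for example for comparison with wild-type protein. The repository's quality-control sequencing did not confirm the mutations. The two sequence records (about 15.5 kb) are also slightly longer than the stated vector size of 15,236 bp.
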