Features (pLannotate 1.2.2; 28 found; start..end, strand, type, name):
   2082..2350    -  LTR            5' LTR (truncated): truncated 5' long terminal repeat (LTR) from human T-cell leukemia virus (HTLV) type 1
   2363..2574    -  promoter       EF-1α core promoter: core promoter for human elongation factor EF-1α
   2617..2733    -  misc_feature   cPPT/CTS: central polypurine tract and central termination sequence of HIV-1
   2752..2852    -  CDS            Rev (fragment): human immunodeficiency virus 1 (HIV-1) Rev protein; rev; enhances nuclear export of unspliced and incompletely spliced viral mRNAs
   3229..3462    -  misc_feature   RRE: The Rev response element (RRE) of HIV-1 allows for Rev-dependent mRNA export from the nucleus to the cytoplasm.
   3633..3971    -  CDS            HIV-1 gag (fragment): gag protein from human immunodeficiency virus 1; gag
   3955..4080    -  misc_feature   HIV-1 Ψ: packaging signal of human immunodeficiency virus type 1
   4127..4307    -  LTR            5' LTR (truncated): truncated 5' long terminal repeat (LTR) from HIV-1
   4308..4534    -  promoter       RSV promoter: Rous sarcoma virus enhancer/promoter
   4548..4702    +  CDS            lacZα (fragment): LacZα fragment of β-galactosidase; lacZ fragment
   4708..4807    -  misc_feature   bom (fragment): basis of mobility region from pBR322
   4909..4944    -  CDS            rop (fragment): Rop protein, which maintains plasmids at low copy number; rop
   5039..5143    +  promoter       AmpR promoter: bla
   5144..6004    +  CDS            AmpR: β-lactamase; bla; confers resistance to ampicillin, carbenicillin, and related antibiotics
   6175..6763    +  rep_origin     ori: high-copy-number ColE1/pMB1/pBR322/pUC origin of replication
   6946..7038    +  CDS            lacI (fragment): lac repressor; lacI; The lac repressor binds to the lac operator to inhibit transcription in E. coli. This inhibition can be relieved by adding lactose or isopropyl-β-D-thiogalactopyranoside (IPTG).
   7051..7072    +  protein_bind   CAP binding site: CAP binding activates transcription in the presence of cAMP. E. coli catabolite activator protein
   7087..7117    +  promoter       lac promoter: promoter for the E. coli lac operon
   7121..7143    +  protein_bind   lac operator (fragment): The lac repressor binds to the lac operator to inhibit transcription in E. coli. This inhibition can be relieved by adding lactose or isopropyl-β-D-thiogalactopyranoside (IPTG). lac repressor encoded by lacI
   7198..7333    -  rep_origin     SV40 ori: SV40 origin of replication
   7373..7494    -  polyA_signal   SV40 poly(A) signal: SV40 polyadenylation signal
   7566..7746    -  LTR            5' LTR (truncated): truncated 5' long terminal repeat (LTR) from HIV-1
   7771..7878    -  CDS            nef (fragment): NEF_SIVS4 - Experimental evidence at protein level: Swiss-Prot protein existence level 1. Interferes with TCR signaling from the cell membrane. Interacts with CD247/TCRZ (TCR zeta chain) and exert potent down- regulation of cell surface TCR/CD3 complexes. From Simian immunodeficiency virus (isolate F236/smH4) (SIV-sm) (Simian immunodeficiency virus sooty mangabey monkey).
   7873..8461    -  misc_feature   WPRE: woodchuck hepatitis virus posttranscriptional regulatory element
   8470..9067    -  CDS            PuroR (fragment): puromycin N-acetyltransferase; pac from Streptomyces; confers resistance to puromycin
   9076..9648    -  misc_feature   IRES: internal ribosome entry site (IRES) of the encephalomyocarditis virus (EMCV)
   9701..9721    -  CDS            FLAG (fragment): FLAG® epitope tag, followed by an enterokinase cleavage site
   9740..2018    -  CDS            POLQ (across the origin): DPOLQ_HUMAN - Also known as POLH From Homo sapiens (Human).
>Addgene plasmid #64878 | pCDH-EF1-FHC-POLQ-DY2230AA | addgene full sequence | sequence record 451027 | Addgene NGS Result
CATAAACAGAAAAATCGATACCAATCAATAGTAGTCCAATCCTCAAACATAGGTGTAACCAGATAGAGAA
TATGAAGATCATTCTCTAAAACAAAGCCCTTCATTGCTCTTTGCAGGTCAGCAAAAATATCTAAAGTATC
AGCTGGAGAAAGTGAAGAAGAAAGAGTGGCCGAACCAAGATGTGTTGGATGATACACCTTTCCTTCTGTT
CCATCACTGGCTTCTGTACTCTGGATGAATTCATTTTCTAGTAGCCACATCACACAGGCCTCAATCGCTC
CAAGCTGAACAGACTCTTGATTTCTCTGAATTCCTTGCTTCCCTTCTTTCATACTTGCAGCCAAAAATGT
GCAGGCAGCATAAGTATGCATATCTTGTGATGTACTTGCCACTCCACCAACTATTATCTCCAGAATAGCT
CGTATCATGCTGCCAGTTACTTCTTCTCCTTCTCGTCTTTGCAGACAGCTGCGAACAGGCTTTAGAGAAC
CCTGAAGGAGAGCTATGCCTTTTGATTTCTCAGAGTTCTTACAAATTAAGATACTCTCGCCTACTGTGTC
CACTCCTTTCCTGCCAGCACGACCAACCATCTGCTTATAAGTAAGAATATCTAGAGGTCGACCACCAAAA
ATAGGGGTTCGAATAATCACACGACGTGCAGGTAAATTCACCCCAGAAGAAAGAGTAGAAGTTGCCGCCA
AGACTCGAATGAGACCTTGACGAAAGGCTCCTTCAATGATATCCCTCTCCTCAAAAGTAAGACCTGCATG
ATGAAATGCTACTCCCCATGGTACAGTTTTCTGTAATACAGAGTCCAGTCCTGAAGGCAACCGTCTTAAC
TGATCCATCACTTCCAGGAGTTCTTTTTGTTCCAGAATTACTGGTGGGCATTCAGAGGGTTTCACCAATC
CCTCAGCTTGATGATGTAGATTATAAAACTCTCGAGCAATGATATCTGCCAGCTTCTCACACCATTTCTT
TGATGGACAAAAAAGTAATACTGAATGGTTATCACAAATCGTCTCATAACATAAGCTAACAACATGGTCC
TCATCTCCCTTCACTTGAAGCATGGGCTCAAATTCCCTCACAAGTTTCATTGAAGAGTCATATATGGAAT
TTCCAACTTTTACTGACTCCAAAAGCGGTACAGGGCGAAAGTCGGTATGGTAGAGTTCAGCATTCAACCA
GGAAGCCACAAGCTCCAAATTAGGAAGGGTAGCACTCATGCCAACGATTTGCACAGCATTAGACAGAGAA
CTGGCTAGATCTGCCTGACAAGATGCTGATTTCCGAGTAATATAGCAAATCTTGGTCAGCAAAAGTTCCA
GCAGATACCCTCGGTGAGAGTCTCCCAGCATATGTAATTCATCCACAACCACCATTCCTAACAGATCCAT
CTTATTTTCCTCTATGAGGCGATTGATCAGACCATTGGCTCTCTCAATTGTGCAGACTGCAATATCCAAT
GAAGAGAAATGCCTTGATGGAGAGGTGCTGCCCATATAACCGTCTACTTTTATTCCTACTTCCTGAAACA
GACTCTGGAGGTAGTATTTCTTCTCTTTAGCCACAGAAACAAAGGGAAGAATAAACAAAGCTTTCTTCCG
CATTTCCAAAACCCGCTTCAAAATAAGTAATTCTGCCACAAGAGTCTTCCCAGCACTTGTAGGAGCTGAA
TAAACTAAATTCTTTCCTTCCAGGACTTGTCCAAGCAAAAGGCACTCTGCCTGCCATTCAAACATCTTTT
TTACACCAAAACTGTGGTATTTTTCCAGAACTGCTTTAGGAAGTCCCCAGTTTGCCAATAGTAGCTTGTC
TATTTCGTAGTCAGGAACTGTAGGCTTGCATTCTCCTGCAGCTGCGGCCTTCAGGCAGCGACCAAGGCCG
GGCGGCGGGCTCAGCACGGACCCGGAGAGGAACTGGGGGCTGGCACTGCTGTCACCGCCGCTTCCCGAGA
ACGAATCTGAGCCTGATTCTGAACGCCGCCGTTTCCCACTCCGACGCAGAAGATTCATGGTGCTAGGATC
CGATTTAAATTCGAATTCGCTAGCTCTAGAGTAGGCGCCGGTCACAGCTTGGATCTGTAACGGCGCAGAA
CAGAAAACGAAACAAAGACGTAGAGTTGAGCAAGCAGGGTCAGGCAAAGCGTGGAGAGCCGGCTGAGTCT
AGGTAGGCTCCAAGGGAGCGCCGGACAAAGGCCCGGTCTCGACCTGAGCTTTAAACTTACCTAGACGGCG
GACGCAGTTCAGGAGGCACCACAGGCGGGAGGCGGCAGAACGCGACTCAACCGGCGTGGATGGCGGCCTC
AGGTAGGGCGGCGGGCGCGTGAAGGAGAGATGCGAGCCCCTCGAAGCTTCAGCTGTGTTCTGGCGGCAAA
CCCGTTGCGAAAAAGAACGTTCACGGCGACTACTGCACTTATATACGGTTCTCCCCCACCCTCGGGAAAA
AGGCGGAGCCAGTACACGACATCACTTTCCCAGTTTACCCCGCGCCACCTTCTCTAGGCACCCGTTCAAT
TGCCGACCCCTCCCCCCAACTTCTCGGGGACTGTGGGCGATGTGCGCTCTGCCCACTGACGGGCACCGGA
GCGATCGCAGATCCACTAGTATCGATAAAATTTTGAATTTTGTAATTTGTTTTTGTAATTCTTTAGTTTG
TATGTCTGTTGCTATTATGTCTACTATTCTTTCCCCTGCACTGTACCCCCCAATCCCCCCTTTTCTTTTA
AAAGTTAACCGATACCGTCGAGATCCGTTCACTAATCGAATGGATCTGTCTCTGTCTCTCTCTCCACCTT
CTTCTTCTATTCCTTCGGGCCTGTCGGGTCCCCTCGGGGTTGGGAGGTGGGTCTGAAACGATAATGGTGA
ATATCCCTGCCTAACTCTATTCACTATAGAAAGTACAGCAAAAACTATTCTTAAACCTACCAAGCCTCCT
ACTATCATTATGAATAATTTTATATACCACAGCCAATTTGTTATGTTAAACCAATTCCACAAACTTGCCC
ATTTATCTAATTCCAATAATTCTTGTTCATTCTTTTCTTGCTGGTTTTGCGATTCTTCAATTAAGGAGTG
TATTAAGCTTGTGTAATTGTTAATTTCTCTGTCCCACTCCATCCAGGTCGTGTGATTCCAAATCTGTTCC
AGAGATTTATTACTCCAACTAGCATTCCAAGGCACAGCAGTGGTGCAAATGAGTTTTCCAGAGCAACCCC
AAATCCCCAGGAGCTGTTGATCCTTTAGGTATCTTTCCACAGCCAGGATTCTTGCCTGGAGCTGCTTGAT
GCCCCAGACTGTGAGTTGCAACAGATGCTGTTGCGCCTCAATAGCCCTCAGCAAATTGTTCTGCTGCTGC
ACTATACCAGACAATAATTGTCTGGCCTGTACCGTCAGCGTCATTGACGCTGCGCCCATAGTGCTTCCTG
CTGCTCCCAAGAACCCAAGGAACAAAGCTCCTATTCCCACTGCTCTTTTTTCTCTCTGCACCACTCTTCT
CTTTGCCTTGGTGGGTGCTACTCCTAATGGTTCAATTTTTACTACTTTATATTTATATAATTCACTTCTC
CAATTGTCCCTCATATCTCCTCCTCCAGGTCTGAAGATCAGTGGCCGCTTGCTGTGCGGTGGTCTTACTT
TTGTTTTGCTCTTCCTCTATCTTGTCTAAAGCTTCCTTGGTGTCTTTTATCTCTATCCTTTGATGCACAC
AATAGAGGGTTGCTACTGTATTATATAATGATCTAAGTTCTTCTGATCCTGTCTGAAGGGATGGTTGTAG
CTGTCCCAGTATTTGTCTACAGCCTTCTGATGTTTCTAACAGGCCAGGATTAACTGCGAATCGTTCTAGC
TCCCTGCTTGCCCATACTATATGTTTTAATTTATATTTTTTCTTTCCCCCTGGCCTTAACCGAATTTTTT
CCCATCGCGATCTAATTCTCCCCCGCTTAATACTGACGCTCTCGCACCCATCTCTCTCCTTCTAGCCTCC
GCTAGTCAAAATTTTTGGCGTACTCACCAGTCGCCGCCCCTCGCCTCTTGCCGTGCGCGCTTCAGCAAGC
CGAGTCCTGCGTCGAGAGAGCTCCTCTGGTTTCCCTTTCGCTTTCAAGTCCCTGTTCGGGCGCCACTGCT
AGAGATTTTCCACACTGACTAAAAGGGTCTGAGGGATCTCTAGTTACCAGAGTCACACAACAGACGGGCA
CACACTACTTGAAGCACTCAAGGCAAGCTTTATTGAGGCTTAAGCAGTGGGTTCCCTAGTTAGCCAGAGA
GCTCCCAGGCTCAGATCTGGTCTAACCAGAGAGACCCGTTTATGTATCGAGCTAGGCACTTAAATACAAT
ATCTCTGCAATGCGGCAATTCAGTGGTTCGTCCAATCCATGTCAGACCCGTCTGTTGCCTTCCTAATAAG
GCACGATCGTACCACCTTACTTCCACCAATCGGCATGCACGGTGCTTTTTCTCTCCTTGTAAGGCATGTT
GCTAACTCATCGTTACCATGTTGCAAGACTACAAGAGTATTGCATAAGACTACACGCGTCAGCTTGGCAC
TGGCCGTCGTTTTACAACGTCGTGACTGGGAAAACCCTGGCGTTACCCAACTTAATCGCCTTGCAGCACA
TCCCCCTTTCGCCAGCTGGCGTAATAGCGAAGAGGCCCGCACCGATCGCCCTTCCCAACAGTTGCGCAGC
CTGAATGGCGAATGGCGCCTGATGCGGTATTTTCTCCTTACGCATCTGTGCGGTATTTCACACCGCATAT
GGTGCACTCTCAGTACAATCTGCTCTGATGCCGCATAGTTAAGCCAGCCCCGACACCCGCCAACACCCGC
TGACGCGCCCTGACGGGCTTGTCTGCTCCCGGCATCCGCTTACAGACAAGCTGTGACCGTCTCCGGGAGC
TGCATGTGTCAGAGGTTTTCACCGTCATCACCGAAACGCGCGAGACGAAAGGGCCTCGTGATACGCCTAT
TTTTATAGGTTAATGTCATGATAATAATGGTTTCTTAGACGTCAGGTGGCACTTTTCGGGGAAATGTGCG
CGGAACCCCTATTTGTTTATTTTTCTAAATACATTCAAATATGTATCCGCTCATGAGACAATAACCCTGA
TAAATGCTTCAATAATATTGAAAAAGGAAGAGTATGAGTATTCAACATTTCCGTGTCGCCCTTATTCCCT
TTTTTGCGGCATTTTGCCTTCCTGTTTTTGCTCACCCAGAAACGCTGGTGAAAGTAAAAGATGCTGAAGA
TCAGTTGGGTGCACGAGTGGGTTACATCGAACTGGATCTCAACAGCGGTAAGATCCTTGAGAGTTTTCGC
CCCGAAGAACGTTTTCCAATGATGAGCACTTTTAAAGTTCTGCTATGTGGCGCGGTATTATCCCGTATTG
ACGCCGGGCAAGAGCAACTCGGTCGCCGCATACACTATTCTCAGAATGACTTGGTTGAGTACTCACCAGT
CACAGAAAAGCATCTTACGGATGGCATGACAGTAAGAGAATTATGCAGTGCTGCCATAACCATGAGTGAT
AACACTGCGGCCAACTTACTTCTGACAACGATCGGAGGACCGAAGGAGCTAACCGCTTTTTTGCACAACA
TGGGGGATCATGTAACTCGCCTTGATCGTTGGGAACCGGAGCTGAATGAAGCCATACCAAACGACGAGCG
TGACACCACGATGCCTGTAGCAATGGCAACAACGTTGCGCAAACTATTAACTGGCGAACTACTTACTCTA
GCTTCCCGGCAACAATTAATAGACTGGATGGAGGCGGATAAAGTTGCAGGACCACTTCTGCGCTCGGCCC
TTCCGGCTGGCTGGTTTATTGCTGATAAATCTGGAGCCGGTGAGCGTGGGTCTCGCGGTATCATTGCAGC
ACTGGGGCCAGATGGTAAGCCCTCCCGTATCGTAGTTATCTACACGACGGGGAGTCAGGCAACTATGGAT
GAACGAAATAGACAGATCGCTGAGATAGGTGCCTCACTGATTAAGCATTGGTAACTGTCAGACCAAGTTT
ACTCATATATACTTTAGATTGATTTAAAACTTCATTTTTAATTTAAAAGGATCTAGGTGAAGATCCTTTT
TGATAATCTCATGACCAAAATCCCTTAACGTGAGTTTTCGTTCCACTGAGCGTCAGACCCCGTAGAAAAG
ATCAAAGGATCTTCTTGAGATCCTTTTTTTCTGCGCGTAATCTGCTGCTTGCAAACAAAAAAACCACCGC
TACCAGCGGTGGTTTGTTTGCCGGATCAAGAGCTACCAACTCTTTTTCCGAAGGTAACTGGCTTCAGCAG
AGCGCAGATACCAAATACTGTTCTTCTAGTGTAGCCGTAGTTAGGCCACCACTTCAAGAACTCTGTAGCA
CCGCCTACATACCTCGCTCTGCTAATCCTGTTACCAGTGGCTGCTGCCAGTGGCGATAAGTCGTGTCTTA
CCGGGTTGGACTCAAGACGATAGTTACCGGATAAGGCGCAGCGGTCGGGCTGAACGGGGGGTTCGTGCAC
ACAGCCCAGCTTGGAGCGAACGACCTACACCGAACTGAGATACCTACAGCGTGAGCTATGAGAAAGCGCC
ACGCTTCCCGAAGGGAGAAAGGCGGACAGGTATCCGGTAAGCGGCAGGGTCGGAACAGGAGAGCGCACGA
GGGAGCTTCCAGGGGGAAACGCCTGGTATCTTTATAGTCCTGTCGGGTTTCGCCACCTCTGACTTGAGCG
TCGATTTTTGTGATGCTCGTCAGGGGGGCGGAGCCTATGGAAAAACGCCAGCAACGCGGCCTTTTTACGG
TTCCTGGCCTTTTGCTGGCCTTTTGCTCACATGTTCTTTCCTGCGTTATCCCCTGATTCTGTGGATAACC
GTATTACCGCCTTTGAGTGAGCTGATACCGCTCGCCGCAGCCGAACGACCGAGCGCAGCGAGTCAGTGAG
CGAGGAAGCGGAAGAGCGCCCAATACGCAAACCGCCTCTCCCCGCGCGTTGGCCGATTCATTAATGCAGC
TGGCACGACAGGTTTCCCGACTGGAAAGCGGGCAGTGAGCGCAACGCAATTAATGTGAGTTAGCTCACTC
ATTAGGCACCCCAGGCTTTACACTTTATGCTTCCGGCTCGTATGTTGTGTGGAATTGTGAGCGGATAACA
ATTTCACACAGGAAACAGCTATGACATGATTACGAATTTGGTCTCTGCAAAAGTCTAGGCCTCCAAAAAA
GCCTCCTCACTACTTCTGGAATAGCTCAGAGGCCGAGGCGGCCTCGGCCTCTGCATAAATAAAAAAAATT
AGTCAGCCATGGGGCGGAGAATGGGCGGAACTGGGCGGAGTTAGGGGCGGGATGGGCGGAGTTAGGGGCG
GGATAGCTAGAGCCAGACATGATAAGATACATTGATGAGTTTGGACAAACCACAACTAGAATGCAGTGAA
AAAAATGCTTTATTTGTGAAATTTGTGATGCTATTGCTTTATTTGTAACCATTATAAGCTGCAATAAACA
AGTTCCTCTCACTCTCTGATATTCATTTCTTTGCAAGTTATAAATACTGAATAATAAGATGACATGAACT
ACTACTGCTAGAGATTTTCCACACTGACTAAAAGGGTCTGAGGGATCTCTAGTTACCAGAGTCACACAAC
AGACGGGCACACACTACTTGAAGCACTCAAGGCAAGCTTTATTGAGGCTTAAGCAGTGGGTTCCCTAGTT
AGCCAGAGAGCTCCCAGGCTCAGATCTGGTCTAACCAGAGAGACCCAGTACAAGCAAAAAGCAGATCTTA
TCTTCGTTGGGAGTGAATTAGCCCTTCCAGTCCCCCCTTTTCTTTTAAAAAGTGGCTAAGATCTACAGCT
GCCTTGTAAGTCATTGGTCTTAAAGGTACCAGGCGGGGAGGCGGCCCAAAGGGAGATCCGACTCGTCTGA
GGGCGAAGGCGAAGACGCGGAAGAGGCCGCAGAGCCGGCAGCAGGCCGCGGGAAGGAAGGTCCGCTGGAT
TGAGGGCCGAAGGGACGTAGCAGAAGGACGTCCCGCGCAGAATCCAGGTGGCAACACAGGCGAGCAGCCA
AGGAAAGGACGATGATTTCCCCGACAACACCACGGAATTGTCAGTGCCCAACAGCCGAGCCCCTGTCCAG
CAGCGGGCAAGGCAGGCGGCGATGAGTTCCGCCGTGGCAATAGGGAGGGGGAAAGCGAAAGTCCCGGAAA
GGAGCTGACAGGTGGTGGCAATGCCCCAACCAGTGGGGGTTGCGTCAGCAAACACAGTGCACACCACGCC
ACGTTGCCTGACAACGGGCCACAACTCCTCATAAAGAGACAGCAACCAGGATTTATACAAGGAGGAGAAA
ATGAAAGCCATACGGGAAGCAATAGCATGATACAAAGGCATTAAAGCAGCGTATCCACATAGCGTAAAAG
GAGCAACATAGTTAAGAATACCAGTCAATCTTTCACAAATTTTGTAATCCAGAGGTTGATTGTCGACCTA
GGCACCGGGCTTGCGGGTCATGCACCAGGTGCGCGGTCCTTCGGGCACCTCGACGTCGGCGGTGACGGTG
AAGCCGAGCCGCTCGTAGAAGGGGAGGTTGCGGGGCGCGGAGGTCTCCAGGAAGGCGGGCACCCCGGCGC
GCTCGGCCGCCTCCACTCCGGGGAGCACGACGGCGCTGCCCAGACCCTTGCCCTGGTGGTCGGGCGAGAC
GCCGACGGTGGCCAGGAACCACGCGGGCTCCTTGGGCCGGTGCGGCGCCAGGAGGCCTTCCATCTGTTGC
TGCGCGGCCAGCCGGGAACCGCTCAACTCGGCCATGCGCGGGCCGATCTCGGCGAACACCGCCCCCGCTT
CGACGCTCTCCGGCGTGGTCCAGACCGCCACCGCGGCGCCGTCGTCCGCGACCCACACCTTGCCGATGTC
GAGCCCGACGCGCGTGAGGAAGAGTTCTTGCAGCTCGGTGACCCGCTCGATGTGGCGGTCCGGATCGACG
GTGTGGCGCGTGGCGGGGTAGTCGGCGAACGCGGCGGCGAGGGTGCGTACGGCCCTGGGGACGTCGTCGC
GGGTGGCGAGGCGCACCGTGGGCTTGTACTCGGTCATTCCGGAGGTATTATCGTGTTTTTCAAAGGAAAA
CCACGTCCCCGTGGTTCGGGGGGCCTAGACGTTTTTTTAACCTCGACTAAACACATGTAAAGCATGTGCA
CCGAGGCCCCAGATCAGATCCCATACAATGGGGTACCTTCTGGGCATCCTTCAGCCCCTTGTTGAATACG
CTTGAGGAGAGCCATTTGACTCTTTCCACAACTATCCAACTCACAACGTGGCACTGGGGTTGTGCCGCCT
TTGCAGGTGTATCTTATACACGTGGCTTTTGGCCGCAGAGGCACCTGTCGCCAGGTGGGGGGTTCCGCTG
CCTGCAAAGGGTCGCTACAGACGTTGTTTGTCTTCAAGAAGCTTCCAGAGGAACTGCTTCCTTCACGACA
TTCAACAGACCTTGCATTCCTTTGGCGAGAGGGGAAAGACCCCTAGGAATGCTCGTCAAGAAGACAGGGC
CAGGTTTCCGGGCCCTCACATTGCCAAAAGACGGCAATATGGTGGAAAATAACATATAGACAAACGCACA
CCGGCCTTATTCCAAGCGGCTTCGGCCAGTAACGTTAGGGGGGGGGGAGGGAGAGGGGCGCGGCCCTAGG
CGTAGTCGGGCACGTCGTAGGGGTATCCTCCAGCGGCCGACTTGTCATCGTCGTCCTTGTAGTCTCCTCC
AGCGGCCGCCACATCAAAGTCCTTTAGCTCTCCCCAGCTGGCGCCTATTTTCACTTTCACTTTCAATTTC
ACAGACAGTTTTACAGCACTTTCCATTTCATTCTTGACAATCTGAGCTACCTGAACAACATCTTCTTCTG
CCACTTCATATAGGAGTTCATCATGGAGTTGAAGGATGAAGAAGCCTCCTCTGATTGGGCAGAACATCCC
TTGCAGTTTTCTCTTTCGTGACAATCCTGTTCGGTCACTTTGGAGCATACCCTCTCGATGACCATGGGAT
TTGAAGGTTGAGTGGAAGGTCTCTAATTGCTTCTGAATGTTAACTGTGGCTATTTTGACAATATCAGCTG
CTGATCCTTGGACTATTGTGTTGATAGCTTGACGCTCAGCGTGAGCTTTACGATAAGGGTTGTTGTCTTT
GATTCCTGGCAAATATCTACGCCTTCCCAAAATGGTCTGAACAAATCCGTCTCTTTTACAATTCTTCACT
GTCTCTGTCATGAATTGATTAATCCCTGTGTATCTGGATTTGAAGGAGTCAATATAGCATGCAGCATCAT
TTTCTTTAATGCCCATCTGCTCTCCCAAAGATTTAGCTCCCATTCCATAAATGATCCCATAGCAAATCTG
TTTTGCCTGCTGCCTCAGATCATCCCCAACAGACTCTGGCTCAATCATCTTCCACTCTGCTGCAATGCTC
CTGAAAACATCAGCTCCAGTGTTTAACACTTGAATGAGACGACGATCATGGGATAAATGAGCCAAGATCC
TCAGTTCAAGCTGAGAGGCGGCAGCAGCCAGTATTGAACCACCTGGGAAAGGCACAAAGGCATGTCGCAT
GCTAATTGAAAATGGCATTCCTCTGTCTGCAGCTCTCTCCTCCATCTGTGCCTGGCATCTAGGATTCACG
CTGAAACCCTTCTTATATTTTCCTCTGCCCATGGGAAGTAGGCCTTTGCCTACAGCTTGAGAAGGTGGGC
TTTCTCCTACTAGTGTTGGCATTTTGATTTCAAAATCTCTTGGCACATTCTGAATATTTGGTTCTGTAAA
GGTTATTCGTCCTGTAGCAGTGTGCGACTGTGATACAGGATAGATTCTTTCCATTCCAAGAAAAGGATTA
AGACACTTTTCCCGCTGAAGGGGAAAGACCACTTTGGTAATAGCATTAGTGATTCTTCTCCATTCTAATA
TCAAGCCTGGTAAAGGATGTAATGCCTTTAATTTATTTAAAACGTCCTTACTAGTGCTGAACTGTCTTCC
CAGCCTTAGCTTGCGTCCATTGTCAATCCCTCTTCTGGTAGAACCCAGAGTTTTCTTGCTGCCTTGGTTT
TTCATCTCTCTATTTGGGGGCAACTTCAATTCCAAAAATAAAACCTCAGCGATGTCATCTGAACTGGTGA
AAGAAAAACTGTGGCCAGCTAGTTGATAGGCCTGGGTCTCAATTGCATCCAGCTTGGCTTGCATTATATG
TTTCTGACTTTCACATTCTGCAGTACTAAAGCCAATTCCATTTAGTTCTAGCAAGGCCAAGCAGTACTGA
GAGGGCATTTCCACCTTACGGAAAACATCTTGAAGGTTTTCCTTCTGCAACAAAGAGTTGAGCTGATTCA
TAGAGTTGAAGATGAGAATGGACTCCACAGATGCTCTGTATCGCCCAGAATGCTCACTGCCAGCATTTAG
CCCCAGGCTTTGAATCCCTTGGCTGGTCTCCATCCCTTCTAGGAGTGGAAGCTCATGAGGAAGAAAACTG
GTAACTATGCTATGAAGAGTCGGCTCCTGAGAATCTGGATCTAGTAACCAGCATGCCACCTTAGGATCTT
CATAACTTTGCTCCAAGGAGATGCCACAAGAAAGAAGAAGAATTTTATAGCTCTGGATGAAGTCATAGAT
GACAACAGAACATTCTTTATCAGATTCCTTTCGCAAGCAAGATTGAAGGTACCACATCCTGTCTTTCAAA
GTCAGGCTTGGATCTAAAGAAGGTGGAACCAAACTGGCACTAATTTCAGAATGCTTTTGTTCCTTCTGCA
GTGAAAAATAATAGGCATCCCTTCCACCCCAGCATACTGCCAGTCCAACCACCAAGGTGTCATCACAACC
TTTAATGGGAAATCCATCATCTCTAATAGGAATTTCCTGAGGTGAGCTAGCTTGCTTAAACCTACTGCCA
ATAGTAGCAGTTTTAGAAGATGTCAAACTTCTAATCTTTTCACAAGCCAGTGAGATGGAAAATCGCTTTT
TGCACCGCCACTCCTTAATGAATGTTTGGAAAAGATTTTGGTCACTTGCTACATCAATTATGGACAAACT
TTCTGAACTGCTTGAGGCTGGAGTTAACTGTAATCCATCCTGTGATAACTGAAGTGAAAAGCTTGTGTCA
CTAATAGGGCTGTTGTCTTTGAACCCATTTCTACTCCCTGGACTTAAATCGTGGTTTTTAATATCTGAAG
GTGAGCCAAATAAATAACTTTCACCAGGTTGTAAAACATTATTAGTTTTCCAAGGGTTTACAGGTGTTTC
AAGAATCCCTGGAAATGTCAGCTTAGAAGCAGATGTTGGAATGGGTGTAGGAGGAATGAGACCATTATCA
TCAACTATATTACTTTCTTTACGAGGTAAGAGGGATGAGGTTTCATCATGATTGGCATTGTTTTCTAGCA
TCTCAATCTTGCTTTTTACTTCATTATTAGAAGAAAATGAAATTCCCTGCACTTGTTTTGTCTCCAAGTT
TGAAATAACTTCTTGTTCTTCATTTAACTCTGTATTTTTTCTATTCAAACTGGAAAAGTTTATAGTCATT
GATTTTAGCTTTTCATTTTCTAGAGGACTGGATACTTTATCTAAAATCCTTTGCAGTCCTGGACTTAGAT
CAAATGATGCCCCTGACCAAATGAATGAATGATTTTGCCTGGTCCCAGTTAATTTTGATTTTTCAGCCCT
TTCATCTTGATCTCCTCCATCTTGATCACCTTGGTGGTGCTCATCAAGTACTGGATCACTTAGTTCTAAT
GCTCTAGGAGATACTACAGTATGATTCTTCTCTTGGACAGGAAATATATCCACATTGTCCAAAGCTTCAA
CCATCTGAACAGAATCCATTTCTGAAAATATAATAGATTCATCATTGGAACAAGTCAACTGCTGGTGGGT
ATCTTGATTCTCATTTACATTTGATTTTTTAATTAGGTCTTCTTGTAGACACAGAGAATCACTAAAATGG
TTTGATGTTACTTCTGAAGGAAGGGGTTCTTTCATTTGCATATCAGGTAATTGTTCTTTTACTAGATAGT
CATCACTGAAGCTATCAAATAGTAAACTATCACTCATATTCAAACTTGTTTCAGGAACTGGAAGACATTC
TCCTTCTACACCAGTGGGAGTTCTCTTTTGAGGAATCAGAAGTATAACTGGTTTCACAGTTTCTTGTGTT
TGATAACCTTGAAGAAAACTATTTAATTGTGAATCAGTAACAGAAACTTCATTCTTTTTTAAAAAAAGAC
CATTTTCCTCCAATAGTATTGGAGAATGGAAAATCGGGCTTTCTGGAGTCAGGATATCAACCCCATGTGA
ATCACTGCTTTGTTTCATAGTACCTACAGTCTTAAGGTCCAAATGATCTATCTTAGTCGCTCCTAGAGGG
TGCTGTTCAGCAGGAAAAGGAATGTGACACTCCTTCTGAAAAGAGTTCATTGAGTTCTGTTGGACTAAGC
TCTTCTGCATTATCCCTGCTGCCAGGTTGGTGTCCTTTGCTCCTAGTTTGGCATTTTCAGTTGCCATCTG
TTGTATTATTTTCTCTGACTGAGTATCCAGATAGAAACTATCTTCAAAATCACAGAGGACTAAACCTAAG
TCAGAAACATGATTATTTTTAGTTTTGTTTGTTGTATAAGTACCTGTTTTTTCTTGTAGTCTAGAAATAT
TTAGAAAATTCTCATGCTGGCCTTCTGATTTGCTAAATGCTCCAGCTGATGGAAGTACTTCACTGGGTAT
CACAGTTCTGCTTATATCATCTCCTAATGCCTGAAAATGACTTGGTTTATTTTCCTCTGTATTAAGCTTT
ATCCTTTCACAATTGATAGTAACATTTGAGTCTCTATTTATGTAACTACTGACTGCTTCACAGGGCATTT
GTCTCTCTATTATATTTTTCTGTTTGGTAATAGTGCTTGTCTGTTCATGAGATTGCTTTCGCAGGTACTG
GTTAATTGGATGGATGTCATGGTGTTTCATATAAACATTCTGGTTTTTTGAACCATTTTGTATCAGCACT
TCATTTATTTTTTCTGCCTCAACAGCTACTCCTCTGCCCTTTTCACTAACCACACTAGTGGCCTGACAAG
TCACATTTTTACTCTGAGATCCTGTGACAATATGCTCCACAAAATTATCATTAGTTAGTGTTATGTTCCA
TGAACAATTTTGCTTTATTTGTAATGGGAATGATGTTTTATTATCTTTTTCCTTACCACTCAAAGATACA
TTTTTAGCAAATGGCCCTGAATTTCTAAATTCCGTTTTCTTCTCATCTAAGGTAAACGGGTCTTCACAAA
GACTAGGATTAGACAGAGTCTGTCCTTGTAAATGGATTCTACACGCTCCAGAGTCTTTCAGGGGGCTGCT
GTCCCTAGATCGCTTTAGATGCTTTCTACGTTTCCAAGATCGAAAACTTCTGCTCATCTTTTCTGAATTG
AAATTCAAAGGTGCCTTTTTTGTTTTCTGTGAAAAAGTCTGAACAACTTTCTTATCACTTGTTTTCCCCT
CATTCTGAGAGGCTCCTGGCTTCTCTTTATTTATATCTAAAGAGGCCCGTTTTCTTGCTCTGAAAATGGA
ACATCTCTGATGTTCTTGATTCCCATTCTGGAAATTACAATTAAAGGAACTTGTATGCTCTCTACTTTTA
TTTAAGTCTTGCACTATATTTGGTGAATGCTTAATATAAGAATCACTAAATATTGTGTTACTTTTGTTCT
TTGATGTTAATTTTTTATAAGAACTCTTAGTTTGGGATATAAATGTGTGTTCCTTTACTTCGGACTCACT
ATGAGTCAATGAGCATGTACTAGAATGTAACAGGGCACATGGATTCCATTGCACTCCCATTTCAACTAAG
TCCTGCTGCAGAATCATTCTGGCTTCTTCCACTATAAGGGCTGCTGCTTCCCTTTCAGTTAAACCTTTTC
TGCCAGTCACCCAGATAGTTCGCATATTGCGACGTTCTTCAACTGCTTCCTCTTCCTCATCCACTGCCTT
CCGGGCACTTTTGAAAGGCACAGCATTTTTCAGAATCACCTCCACCTCCACAATATTTGCTCTAGCAAGG
TCTGCCACAGTATGAAAGCCAGAAGCATAGAGAACCCTGGCTCTCTGAGCATTTAGTAAGGATACCCGAA
CCAGGTCACACAGCTCCCTCTGGATGCCAAACGTAAGACGCTTCTGAAATTGGGAAAGTAGTAGTTCCAT
GTTGTGCCAGCCCAGACGGTTGGAAAATACTGTAATCATCCCTGCATAAACAGCAGCTGACTGTTGCAAA
GATTGAATCTGCCCACGATTGCATCCATATTTCTGATTTATTTCCCTTAAGGGAACTTCACTGATTAAAT
CTAATAGCACAAGACTGGTGAAAAACCTTTTATGGATGGCCATTTGTCGATGCTGTCTCTCAGTTCTGGC
TACTACTTTTCCTTTCACACAACGGGCCAAGAACCCCTCTTCAACTCCCACTAGCTCTGCCACCCTTTTC
ATTGAAGTTGGCAACTTCTCC
