Features (pLannotate 1.2.2; 28 found; start..end, strand, type, name):
      6..227     +  promoter       RSV promoter: Rous sarcoma virus enhancer/promoter
    234..414     +  LTR            5' LTR (truncated): truncated 5' long terminal repeat (LTR) from HIV-1
    458..583     +  misc_feature   HIV-1 Ψ: packaging signal of human immunodeficiency virus type 1
    567..905     +  CDS            HIV-1 gag (fragment): gag protein from human immunodeficiency virus 1; gag
   1025..1361    +  ncRNA          RRE: Accession: RF00036 - HIV Rev response element
   1686..1786    +  CDS            Rev (fragment): human immunodeficiency virus 1 (HIV-1) Rev protein; rev; enhances nuclear export of unspliced and incompletely spliced viral mRNAs
   1805..1921    +  misc_feature   cPPT/CTS: central polypurine tract and central termination sequence of HIV-1
   1964..2175    +  promoter       EF-1α core promoter: core promoter for human elongation factor EF-1α
   2188..2456    +  LTR            5' LTR (truncated): truncated 5' long terminal repeat (LTR) from human T-cell leukemia virus (HTLV) type 1
   2520..10289   +  CDS            POLQ: DPOLQ_HUMAN - Also known as POLH From Homo sapiens (Human).
  10308..10328   +  CDS            FLAG (fragment): FLAG® epitope tag, followed by an enterokinase cleavage site
  10381..10953   +  misc_feature   IRES: internal ribosome entry site (IRES) of the encephalomyocarditis virus (EMCV)
  10962..11559   +  CDS            PuroR (fragment): puromycin N-acetyltransferase; pac from Streptomyces; confers resistance to puromycin
  11568..12156   +  misc_feature   WPRE: woodchuck hepatitis virus posttranscriptional regulatory element
  12151..12258   +  CDS            nef (fragment): NEF_SIVS4 - Experimental evidence at protein level: Swiss-Prot protein existence level 1. Interferes with TCR signaling from the cell membrane. Interacts with CD247/TCRZ (TCR zeta chain) and exert potent down- regulation of cell surface TCR/CD3 complexes. From Simian immunodeficiency virus (isolate F236/smH4) (SIV-sm) (Simian immunodeficiency virus sooty mangabey monkey).
  12283..12463   +  LTR            5' LTR (truncated): truncated 5' long terminal repeat (LTR) from HIV-1
  12535..12656   +  polyA_signal   SV40 poly(A) signal: SV40 polyadenylation signal
  12675..12810   +  rep_origin     SV40 ori: SV40 origin of replication
  12870..12892   -  protein_bind   lac operator (fragment): The lac repressor binds to the lac operator to inhibit transcription in E. coli. This inhibition can be relieved by adding lactose or isopropyl-β-D-thiogalactopyranoside (IPTG). lac repressor encoded by lacI
  12896..12926   -  promoter       lac promoter: promoter for the E. coli lac operon
  12941..12962   -  protein_bind   CAP binding site: CAP binding activates transcription in the presence of cAMP. E. coli catabolite activator protein
  12975..13067   -  CDS            lacI (fragment): lac repressor; lacI; The lac repressor binds to the lac operator to inhibit transcription in E. coli. This inhibition can be relieved by adding lactose or isopropyl-β-D-thiogalactopyranoside (IPTG).
  13250..13838   -  rep_origin     ori: high-copy-number ColE1/pMB1/pBR322/pUC origin of replication
  14009..14869   -  CDS            AmpR: β-lactamase; bla; confers resistance to ampicillin, carbenicillin, and related antibiotics
  14870..14974   -  promoter       AmpR promoter: bla
  15069..15104   +  CDS            rop (fragment): Rop protein, which maintains plasmids at low copy number; rop
  15206..15305   +  misc_feature   bom (fragment): basis of mobility region from pBR322
  15311..15465   -  CDS            lacZα (fragment): LacZα fragment of β-galactosidase; lacZ fragment
>Addgene plasmid #64878 | pCDH-EF1-FHC-POLQ-DY2230AA | analyzer sequence | sequence record 152235
ACGCGTGTAGTCTTATGCAATACTCTTGTAGTCTTGCAACATGGTAACGATGAGTTAGCAACATGCCTTA
CAAGGAGAGAAAAAGCACCGTGCATGCCGATTGGTGGAAGTAAGGTGGTACGATCGTGCCTTATTAGGAA
GGCAACAGACGGGTCTGACATGGATTGGACGAACCACTGAATTGCCGCATTGCAGAGATATTGTATTTAA
GTGCCTAGCTCGATACAATAAACGGGTCTCTCTGGTTAGACCAGATCTGAGCCTGGGAGCTCTCTGGCTA
ACTAGGGAACCCACTGCTTAAGCCTCAATAAAGCTTGCCTTGAGTGCTTCAAGTAGTGTGTGCCCGTCTG
TTGTGTGACTCTGGTAACTAGAGATCCCTCAGACCCTTTTAGTCAGTGTGGAAAATCTCTAGCAGTGGCG
CCCGAACAGGGACCTGAAAGCGAAAGGGAAACCAGAGCTCTCTCGACGCAGGACTCGGCTTGCTGAAGCG
CGCACGGCAAGAGGCGAGGGGCGGCGACTGGTGAGTACGCCAAAAATTTTGACTAGCGGAGGCTAGAAGG
AGAGAGATGGGTGCGAGAGCGTCAGTATTAAGCGGGGGAGAATTAGATCGCGATGGGAAAAAATTCGGTT
AAGGCCAGGGGGAAAGAAAAAATATAAATTAAAACATATAGTATGGGCAAGCAGGGAGCTAGAACGATTC
GCAGTTAATCCTGGCCTGTTAGAAACATCAGAAGGCTGTAGACAAATACTGGGACAGCTACAACCATCCC
TTCAGACAGGATCAGAAGAACTTAGATCATTATATAATACAGTAGCAACCCTCTATTGTGTGCATCAAAG
GATAGAGATAAAAGACACCAAGGAAGCTTTAGACAAGATAGAGGAAGAGCAAAACAAAAGTAAGACCACC
GCACAGCAAGCGGCCACTGATCTTCAGACCTGGAGGAGGAGATATGAGGGACAATTGGAGAAGTGAATTA
TATAAATATAAAGTAGTAAAAATTGAACCATTAGGAGTAGCACCCACCAAGGCAAAGAGAAGAGTGGTGC
AGAGAGAAAAAAGAGCAGTGGGAATAGGAGCTTTGTTCCTTGGGTTCTTGGGAGCAGCAGGAAGCACTAT
GGGCGCAGCCTCAATGACGCTGACGGTACAGGCCAGACAATTATTGTCTGGTATAGTGCAGCAGCAGAAC
AATTTGCTGAGGGCTATTGAGGCGCAACAGCATCTGTTGCAACTCACAGTCTGGGGCATCAAGCAGCTCC
AGGCAAGAATCCTGGCTGTGGAAAGATACCTAAAGGATCAACAGCTCCTGGGGATTTGGGGTTGCTCTGG
AAAACTCATTTGCACCACTGCTGTGCCTTGGAATGCTAGTTGGAGTAATAAATCTCTGGAACAGATTTGG
AATCACACGACCTGGATGGAGTGGGACAGAGAAATTAACAATTACACAAGCTTAATACACTCCTTAATTG
AAGAATCGCAAAACCAGCAAGAAAAGAATGAACAAGAATTATTGGAATTAGATAAATGGGCAAGTTTGTG
GAATTGGTTTAACATAACAAATTGGCTGTGGTATATAAAATTATTCATAATGATAGTAGGAGGCTTGGTA
GGTTTAAGAATAGTTTTTGCTGTACTTTCTATAGTGAATAGAGTTAGGCAGGGATATTCACCATTATCGT
TTCAGACCCACCTCCCAACCCCGAGGGGACCCGACAGGCCCGAAGGAATAGAAGAAGAAGGTGGAGAGAG
AGACAGAGACAGATCCATTCGATTAGTGAACGGATCTCGACGGTATCGGTTAACTTTTAAAAGAAAAGGG
GGGATTGGGGGGTACAGTGCAGGGGAAAGAATAGTAGACATAATAGCAACAGACATACAAACTAAAGAAT
TACAAAAACAAATTACAAAATTCAAAATTTTATCGATACTAGTGGATCTGCGATCGCTCCGGTGCCCGTC
AGTGGGCAGAGCGCACATCGCCCACAGTCCCCGAGAAGTTGGGGGGAGGGGTCGGCAATTGAACGGGTGC
CTAGAGAAGGTGGCGCGGGGTAAACTGGGAAAGTGATGTCGTGTACTGGCTCCGCCTTTTTCCCGAGGGT
GGGGGAGAACCGTATATAAGTGCAGTAGTCGCCGTGAACGTTCTTTTTCGCAACGGGTTTGCCGCCAGAA
CACAGCTGAAGCTTCGAGGGGCTCGCATCTCTCCTTCACGCGCCCGCCGCCCTACCTGAGGCCGCCATCC
ACGCCGGTTGAGTCGCGTTCTGCCGCCTCCCGCCTGTGGTGCCTCCTGAACTGCGTCCGCCGTCTAGGTA
AGTTTAAAGCTCAGGTCGAGACCGGGCCTTTGTCCGGCGCTCCCTTGGAGCCTACCTAGACTCAGCCGGC
TCTCCACGCTTTGCCTGACCCTGCTTGCTCAACTCTACGTCTTTGTTTCGTTTTCTGTTCTGCGCCGTTA
CAGATCCAAGCTGTGACCGGCGCCTACTCTAGAGCTAGCGAATTCGAATTTAAATCGGATCCTAGCACCA
TGAATCTTCTGCGTCGGAGTGGGAAACGGCGGCGTTCAGAATCAGGCTCAGATTCGTTCTCGGGAAGCGG
CGGTGACAGCAGTGCCAGCCCCCAGTTCCTCTCCGGGTCCGTGCTGAGCCCGCCGCCCGGCCTTGGTCGC
TGCCTGAAGGCCGCAGCTGCAGGAGAATGCAAGCCTACAGTTCCTGACTACGAAATAGACAAGCTACTAT
TGGCAAACTGGGGACTTCCTAAAGCAGTTCTGGAAAAATACCACAGTTTTGGTGTAAAAAAGATGTTTGA
ATGGCAGGCAGAGTGCCTTTTGCTTGGACAAGTCCTGGAAGGAAAGAATTTAGTTTATTCAGCTCCTACA
AGTGCTGGGAAGACTCTTGTGGCAGAATTACTTATTTTGAAGCGGGTTTTGGAAATGCGGAAGAAAGCTT
TGTTTATTCTTCCCTTTGTTTCTGTGGCTAAAGAGAAGAAATACTACCTCCAGAGTCTGTTTCAGGAAGT
AGGAATAAAAGTAGACGGTTATATGGGCAGCACCTCTCCATCAAGGCATTTCTCTTCATTGGATATTGCA
GTCTGCACAATTGAGAGAGCCAATGGTCTGATCAATCGCCTCATAGAGGAAAATAAGATGGATCTGTTAG
GAATGGTGGTTGTGGATGAATTACATATGCTGGGAGACTCTCACCGAGGGTATCTGCTGGAACTTTTGCT
GACCAAGATTTGCTATATTACTCGGAAATCAGCATCTTGTCAGGCAGATCTAGCCAGTTCTCTGTCTAAT
GCTGTGCAAATCGTTGGCATGAGTGCTACCCTTCCTAATTTGGAGCTTGTGGCTTCCTGGTTGAATGCTG
AACTCTACCATACCGACTTTCGCCCTGTACCGCTTTTGGAGTCAGTAAAAGTTGGAAATTCCATATATGA
CTCTTCAATGAAACTTGTGAGGGAATTTGAGCCCATGCTTCAAGTGAAGGGAGATGAGGACCATGTTGTT
AGCTTATGTTATGAGACGATTTGTGATAACCATTCAGTATTACTTTTTTGTCCATCAAAGAAATGGTGTG
AGAAGCTGGCAGATATCATTGCTCGAGAGTTTTATAATCTACATCATCAAGCTGAGGGATTGGTGAAACC
CTCTGAATGCCCACCAGTAATTCTGGAACAAAAAGAACTCCTGGAAGTGATGGATCAGTTAAGACGGTTG
CCTTCAGGACTGGACTCTGTATTACAGAAAACTGTACCATGGGGAGTAGCATTTCATCATGCAGGTCTTA
CTTTTGAGGAGAGGGATATCATTGAAGGAGCCTTTCGTCAAGGTCTCATTCGAGTCTTGGCGGCAACTTC
TACTCTTTCTTCTGGGGTGAATTTACCTGCACGTCGTGTGATTATTCGAACCCCTATTTTTGGTGGTCGA
CCTCTAGATATTCTTACTTATAAGCAGATGGTTGGTCGTGCTGGCAGGAAAGGAGTGGACACAGTAGGCG
AGAGTATCTTAATTTGTAAGAACTCTGAGAAATCAAAAGGCATAGCTCTCCTTCAGGGTTCTCTAAAGCC
TGTTCGCAGCTGTCTGCAAAGACGAGAAGGAGAAGAAGTAACTGGCAGCATGATACGAGCTATTCTGGAG
ATAATAGTTGGTGGAGTGGCAAGTACATCACAAGATATGCATACTTATGCTGCCTGCACATTTTTGGCTG
CAAGTATGAAAGAAGGGAAGCAAGGAATTCAGAGAAATCAAGAGTCTGTTCAGCTTGGAGCGATTGAGGC
CTGTGTGATGTGGCTACTAGAAAATGAATTCATCCAGAGTACAGAAGCCAGTGATGGAACAGAAGGAAAG
GTGTATCATCCAACACATCTTGGTTCGGCCACTCTTTCTTCTTCACTTTCTCCAGCTGATACTTTAGATA
TTTTTGCTGACCTGCAAAGAGCAATGAAGGGCTTTGTTTTAGAGAATGATCTTCATATTCTCTATCTGGT
TACACCTATGTTTGAGGATTGGACTACTATTGATTGGTATCGATTTTTCTGTTTATGGGAGAAGTTGCCA
ACTTCAATGAAAAGGGTGGCAGAGCTAGTGGGAGTTGAAGAGGGGTTCTTGGCCCGTTGTGTGAAAGGAA
AAGTAGTAGCCAGAACTGAGAGACAGCATCGACAAATGGCCATCCATAAAAGGTTTTTCACCAGTCTTGT
GCTATTAGATTTAATCAGTGAAGTTCCCTTAAGGGAAATAAATCAGAAATATGGATGCAATCGTGGGCAG
ATTCAATCTTTGCAACAGTCAGCTGCTGTTTATGCAGGGATGATTACAGTATTTTCCAACCGTCTGGGCT
GGCACAACATGGAACTACTACTTTCCCAATTTCAGAAGCGTCTTACGTTTGGCATCCAGAGGGAGCTGTG
TGACCTGGTTCGGGTATCCTTACTAAATGCTCAGAGAGCCAGGGTTCTCTATGCTTCTGGCTTTCATACT
GTGGCAGACCTTGCTAGAGCAAATATTGTGGAGGTGGAGGTGATTCTGAAAAATGCTGTGCCTTTCAAAA
GTGCCCGGAAGGCAGTGGATGAGGAAGAGGAAGCAGTTGAAGAACGTCGCAATATGCGAACTATCTGGGT
GACTGGCAGAAAAGGTTTAACTGAAAGGGAAGCAGCAGCCCTTATAGTGGAAGAAGCCAGAATGATTCTG
CAGCAGGACTTAGTTGAAATGGGAGTGCAATGGAATCCATGTGCCCTGTTACATTCTAGTACATGCTCAT
TGACTCATAGTGAGTCCGAAGTAAAGGAACACACATTTATATCCCAAACTAAGAGTTCTTATAAAAAATT
AACATCAAAGAACAAAAGTAACACAATATTTAGTGATTCTTATATTAAGCATTCACCAAATATAGTGCAA
GACTTAAATAAAAGTAGAGAGCATACAAGTTCCTTTAATTGTAATTTCCAGAATGGGAATCAAGAACATC
AGAGATGTTCCATTTTCAGAGCAAGAAAACGGGCCTCTTTAGATATAAATAAAGAGAAGCCAGGAGCCTC
TCAGAATGAGGGGAAAACAAGTGATAAGAAAGTTGTTCAGACTTTTTCACAGAAAACAAAAAAGGCACCT
TTGAATTTCAATTCAGAAAAGATGAGCAGAAGTTTTCGATCTTGGAAACGTAGAAAGCATCTAAAGCGAT
CTAGGGACAGCAGCCCCCTGAAAGACTCTGGAGCGTGTAGAATCCATTTACAAGGACAGACTCTGTCTAA
TCCTAGTCTTTGTGAAGACCCGTTTACCTTAGATGAGAAGAAAACGGAATTTAGAAATTCAGGGCCATTT
GCTAAAAATGTATCTTTGAGTGGTAAGGAAAAAGATAATAAAACATCATTCCCATTACAAATAAAGCAAA
ATTGTTCATGGAACATAACACTAACTAATGATAATTTTGTGGAGCATATTGTCACAGGATCTCAGAGTAA
AAATGTGACTTGTCAGGCCACTAGTGTGGTTAGTGAAAAGGGCAGAGGAGTAGCTGTTGAGGCAGAAAAA
ATAAATGAAGTGCTGATACAAAATGGTTCAAAAAACCAGAATGTTTATATGAAACACCATGACATCCATC
CAATTAACCAGTACCTGCGAAAGCAATCTCATGAACAGACAAGCACTATTACCAAACAGAAAAATATAAT
AGAGAGACAAATGCCCTGTGAAGCAGTCAGTAGTTACATAAATAGAGACTCAAATGTTACTATCAATTGT
GAAAGGATAAAGCTTAATACAGAGGAAAATAAACCAAGTCATTTTCAGGCATTAGGAGATGATATAAGCA
GAACTGTGATACCCAGTGAAGTACTTCCATCAGCTGGAGCATTTAGCAAATCAGAAGGCCAGCATGAGAA
TTTTCTAAATATTTCTAGACTACAAGAAAAAACAGGTACTTATACAACAAACAAAACTAAAAATAATCAT
GTTTCTGACTTAGGTTTAGTCCTCTGTGATTTTGAAGATAGTTTCTATCTGGATACTCAGTCAGAGAAAA
TAATACAACAGATGGCAACTGAAAATGCCAAACTAGGAGCAAAGGACACCAACCTGGCAGCAGGGATAAT
GCAGAAGAGCTTAGTCCAACAGAACTCAATGAACTCTTTTCAGAAGGAGTGTCACATTCCTTTTCCTGCT
GAACAGCACCCTCTAGGAGCGACTAAGATAGATCATTTGGACCTTAAGACTGTAGGTACTATGAAACAAA
GCAGTGATTCACATGGGGTTGATATCCTGACTCCAGAAAGCCCGATTTTCCATTCTCCAATACTATTGGA
GGAAAATGGTCTTTTTTTAAAAAAGAATGAAGTTTCTGTTACTGATTCACAATTAAATAGTTTTCTTCAA
GGTTATCAAACACAAGAAACTGTGAAACCAGTTATACTTCTGATTCCTCAAAAGAGAACTCCCACTGGTG
TAGAAGGAGAATGTCTTCCAGTTCCTGAAACAAGTTTGAATATGAGTGATAGTTTACTATTTGATAGCTT
CAGTGATGACTATCTAGTAAAAGAACAATTACCTGATATGCAAATGAAAGAACCCCTTCCTTCAGAAGTA
ACATCAAACCATTTTAGTGATTCTCTGTGTCTACAAGAAGACCTAATTAAAAAATCAAATGTAAATGAGA
ATCAAGATACCCACCAGCAGTTGACTTGTTCCAATGATGAATCTATTATATTTTCAGAAATGGATTCTGT
TCAGATGGTTGAAGCTTTGGACAATGTGGATATATTTCCTGTCCAAGAGAAGAATCATACTGTAGTATCT
CCTAGAGCATTAGAACTAAGTGATCCAGTACTTGATGAGCACCACCAAGGTGATCAAGATGGAGGAGATC
AAGATGAAAGGGCTGAAAAATCAAAATTAACTGGGACCAGGCAAAATCATTCATTCATTTGGTCAGGGGC
ATCATTTGATCTAAGTCCAGGACTGCAAAGGATTTTAGATAAAGTATCCAGTCCTCTAGAAAATGAAAAG
CTAAAATCAATGACTATAAACTTTTCCAGTTTGAATAGAAAAAATACAGAGTTAAATGAAGAACAAGAAG
TTATTTCAAACTTGGAGACAAAACAAGTGCAGGGAATTTCATTTTCTTCTAATAATGAAGTAAAAAGCAA
GATTGAGATGCTAGAAAACAATGCCAATCATGATGAAACCTCATCCCTCTTACCTCGTAAAGAAAGTAAT
ATAGTTGATGATAATGGTCTCATTCCTCCTACACCCATTCCAACATCTGCTTCTAAGCTGACATTTCCAG
GGATTCTTGAAACACCTGTAAACCCTTGGAAAACTAATAATGTTTTACAACCTGGTGAAAGTTATTTATT
TGGCTCACCTTCAGATATTAAAAACCACGATTTAAGTCCAGGGAGTAGAAATGGGTTCAAAGACAACAGC
CCTATTAGTGACACAAGCTTTTCACTTCAGTTATCACAGGATGGATTACAGTTAACTCCAGCCTCAAGCA
GTTCAGAAAGTTTGTCCATAATTGATGTAGCAAGTGACCAAAATCTTTTCCAAACATTCATTAAGGAGTG
GCGGTGCAAAAAGCGATTTTCCATCTCACTGGCTTGTGAAAAGATTAGAAGTTTGACATCTTCTAAAACT
GCTACTATTGGCAGTAGGTTTAAGCAAGCTAGCTCACCTCAGGAAATTCCTATTAGAGATGATGGATTTC
CCATTAAAGGTTGTGATGACACCTTGGTGGTTGGACTGGCAGTATGCTGGGGTGGAAGGGATGCCTATTA
TTTTTCACTGCAGAAGGAACAAAAGCATTCTGAAATTAGTGCCAGTTTGGTTCCACCTTCTTTAGATCCA
AGCCTGACTTTGAAAGACAGGATGTGGTACCTTCAATCTTGCTTGCGAAAGGAATCTGATAAAGAATGTT
CTGTTGTCATCTATGACTTCATCCAGAGCTATAAAATTCTTCTTCTTTCTTGTGGCATCTCCTTGGAGCA
AAGTTATGAAGATCCTAAGGTGGCATGCTGGTTACTAGATCCAGATTCTCAGGAGCCGACTCTTCATAGC
ATAGTTACCAGTTTTCTTCCTCATGAGCTTCCACTCCTAGAAGGGATGGAGACCAGCCAAGGGATTCAAA
GCCTGGGGCTAAATGCTGGCAGTGAGCATTCTGGGCGATACAGAGCATCTGTGGAGTCCATTCTCATCTT
CAACTCTATGAATCAGCTCAACTCTTTGTTGCAGAAGGAAAACCTTCAAGATGTTTTCCGTAAGGTGGAA
ATGCCCTCTCAGTACTGCTTGGCCTTGCTAGAACTAAATGGAATTGGCTTTAGTACTGCAGAATGTGAAA
GTCAGAAACATATAATGCAAGCCAAGCTGGATGCAATTGAGACCCAGGCCTATCAACTAGCTGGCCACAG
TTTTTCTTTCACCAGTTCAGATGACATCGCTGAGGTTTTATTTTTGGAATTGAAGTTGCCCCCAAATAGA
GAGATGAAAAACCAAGGCAGCAAGAAAACTCTGGGTTCTACCAGAAGAGGGATTGACAATGGACGCAAGC
TAAGGCTGGGAAGACAGTTCAGCACTAGTAAGGACGTTTTAAATAAATTAAAGGCATTACATCCTTTACC
AGGCTTGATATTAGAATGGAGAAGAATCACTAATGCTATTACCAAAGTGGTCTTTCCCCTTCAGCGGGAA
AAGTGTCTTAATCCTTTTCTTGGAATGGAAAGAATCTATCCTGTATCACAGTCGCACACTGCTACAGGAC
GAATAACCTTTACAGAACCAAATATTCAGAATGTGCCAAGAGATTTTGAAATCAAAATGCCAACACTAGT
AGGAGAAAGCCCACCTTCTCAAGCTGTAGGCAAAGGCCTACTTCCCATGGGCAGAGGAAAATATAAGAAG
GGTTTCAGCGTGAATCCTAGATGCCAGGCACAGATGGAGGAGAGAGCTGCAGACAGAGGAATGCCATTTT
CAATTAGCATGCGACATGCCTTTGTGCCTTTCCCAGGTGGTTCAATACTGGCTGCTGCCGCCTCTCAGCT
TGAACTGAGGATCTTGGCTCATTTATCCCATGATCGTCGTCTCATTCAAGTGTTAAACACTGGAGCTGAT
GTTTTCAGGAGCATTGCAGCAGAGTGGAAGATGATTGAGCCAGAGTCTGTTGGGGATGATCTGAGGCAGC
AGGCAAAACAGATTTGCTATGGGATCATTTATGGAATGGGAGCTAAATCTTTGGGAGAGCAGATGGGCAT
TAAAGAAAATGATGCTGCATGCTATATTGACTCCTTCAAATCCAGATACACAGGGATTAATCAATTCATG
ACAGAGACAGTGAAGAATTGTAAAAGAGACGGATTTGTTCAGACCATTTTGGGAAGGCGTAGATATTTGC
CAGGAATCAAAGACAACAACCCTTATCGTAAAGCTCACGCTGAGCGTCAAGCTATCAACACAATAGTCCA
AGGATCAGCAGCTGATATTGTCAAAATAGCCACAGTTAACATTCAGAAGCAATTAGAGACCTTCCACTCA
ACCTTCAAATCCCATGGTCATCGAGAGGGTATGCTCCAAAGTGACCGAACAGGATTGTCACGAAAGAGAA
AACTGCAAGGGATGTTCTGCCCAATCAGAGGAGGCTTCTTCATCCTTCAACTCCATGATGAACTCCTATA
TGAAGTGGCAGAAGAAGATGTTGTTCAGGTAGCTCAGATTGTCAAGAATGAAATGGAAAGTGCTGTAAAA
CTGTCTGTGAAATTGAAAGTGAAAGTGAAAATAGGCGCCAGCTGGGGAGAGCTAAAGGACTTTGATGTGG
CGGCCGCTGGAGGAGACTACAAGGACGACGATGACAAGTCGGCCGCTGGAGGATACCCCTACGACGTGCC
CGACTACGCCTAGGGCCGCGCCCCTCTCCCTCCCCCCCCCCTAACGTTACTGGCCGAAGCCGCTTGGAAT
AAGGCCGGTGTGCGTTTGTCTATATGTTATTTTCCACCATATTGCCGTCTTTTGGCAATGTGAGGGCCCG
GAAACCTGGCCCTGTCTTCTTGACGAGCATTCCTAGGGGTCTTTCCCCTCTCGCCAAAGGAATGCAAGGT
CTGTTGAATGTCGTGAAGGAAGCAGTTCCTCTGGAAGCTTCTTGAAGACAAACAACGTCTGTAGCGACCC
TTTGCAGGCAGCGGAACCCCCCACCTGGCGACAGGTGCCTCTGCGGCCAAAAGCCACGTGTATAAGATAC
ACCTGCAAAGGCGGCACAACCCCAGTGCCACGTTGTGAGTTGGATAGTTGTGGAAAGAGTCAAATGGCTC
TCCTCAAGCGTATTCAACAAGGGGCTGAAGGATGCCCAGAAGGTACCCCATTGTATGGGATCTGATCTGG
GGCCTCGGTGCACATGCTTTACATGTGTTTAGTCGAGGTTAAAAAAACGTCTAGGCCCCCCGAACCACGG
GGACGTGGTTTTCCTTTGAAAAACACGATAATACCTCCGGAATGACCGAGTACAAGCCCACGGTGCGCCT
CGCCACCCGCGACGACGTCCCCAGGGCCGTACGCACCCTCGCCGCCGCGTTCGCCGACTACCCCGCCACG
CGCCACACCGTCGATCCGGACCGCCACATCGAGCGGGTCACCGAGCTGCAAGAACTCTTCCTCACGCGCG
TCGGGCTCGACATCGGCAAGGTGTGGGTCGCGGACGACGGCGCCGCGGTGGCGGTCTGGACCACGCCGGA
GAGCGTCGAAGCGGGGGCGGTGTTCGCCGAGATCGGCCCGCGCATGGCCGAGTTGAGCGGTTCCCGGCTG
GCCGCGCAGCAACAGATGGAAGGCCTCCTGGCGCCGCACCGGCCCAAGGAGCCCGCGTGGTTCCTGGCCA
CCGTCGGCGTCTCGCCCGACCACCAGGGCAAGGGTCTGGGCAGCGCCGTCGTGCTCCCCGGAGTGGAGGC
GGCCGAGCGCGCCGGGGTGCCCGCCTTCCTGGAGACCTCCGCGCCCCGCAACCTCCCCTTCTACGAGCGG
CTCGGCTTCACCGTCACCGCCGACGTCGAGGTGCCCGAAGGACCGCGCACCTGGTGCATGACCCGCAAGC
CCGGTGCCTAGGTCGACAATCAACCTCTGGATTACAAAATTTGTGAAAGATTGACTGGTATTCTTAACTA
TGTTGCTCCTTTTACGCTATGTGGATACGCTGCTTTAATGCCTTTGTATCATGCTATTGCTTCCCGTATG
GCTTTCATTTTCTCCTCCTTGTATAAATCCTGGTTGCTGTCTCTTTATGAGGAGTTGTGGCCCGTTGTCA
GGCAACGTGGCGTGGTGTGCACTGTGTTTGCTGACGCAACCCCCACTGGTTGGGGCATTGCCACCACCTG
TCAGCTCCTTTCCGGGACTTTCGCTTTCCCCCTCCCTATTGCCACGGCGGAACTCATCGCCGCCTGCCTT
GCCCGCTGCTGGACAGGGGCTCGGCTGTTGGGCACTGACAATTCCGTGGTGTTGTCGGGGAAATCATCGT
CCTTTCCTTGGCTGCTCGCCTGTGTTGCCACCTGGATTCTGCGCGGGACGTCCTTCTGCTACGTCCCTTC
GGCCCTCAATCCAGCGGACCTTCCTTCCCGCGGCCTGCTGCCGGCTCTGCGGCCTCTTCCGCGTCTTCGC
CTTCGCCCTCAGACGAGTCGGATCTCCCTTTGGGCCGCCTCCCCGCCTGGTACCTTTAAGACCAATGACT
TACAAGGCAGCTGTAGATCTTAGCCACTTTTTAAAAGAAAAGGGGGGACTGGAAGGGCTAATTCACTCCC
AACGAAAATAAGATCTGCTTTTTGCTTGTACTGGGTCTCTCTGGTTAGACCAGATCTGAGCCTGGGAGCT
CTCTGGCTAACTAGGGAACCCACTGCTTAAGCCTCAATAAAGCTTGCCTTGAGTGCTTCAAGTAGTGTGT
GCCCGTCTGTTGTGTGACTCTGGTAACTAGAGATCCCTCAGACCCTTTTAGTCAGTGTGGAAAATCTCTA
GCAGTAGTAGTTCATGTCATCTTATTATTCAGTATTTATAACTTGCAAAGAAATGAATATCAGAGAGTGA
GAGGAACTTGTTTATTGCAGCTTATAATGGTTACAAATAAAGCAATAGCATCACAAATTTCACAAATAAA
GCATTTTTTTCACTGCATTCTAGTTGTGGTTTGTCCAAACTCATCAATGTATCTTATCATGTCTGGCTCT
AGCTATCCCGCCCCTAACTCCGCCCAGTTCCGCCCATTCTCCGCCCCATGGCTGACTAATTTTTTTTATT
TATGCAGAGGCCGAGGCCGCCTCGGCCTCTGAGCTATTCCAGAAGTAGTGAGGAGGCTTTTTTGGAGGCC
TAGACTTTTGCAGAGACGGCCCAAATTCGTAATCATGGTCATAGCTGTTTCCTGTGTGAAATTGTTATCC
GCTCACAATTCCACACAACATACGAGCCGGAAGCATAAAGTGTAAAGCCTGGGGTGCCTAATGAGTGAGC
TAACTCACATTAATTGCGTTGCGCTCACTGCCCGCTTTCCAGTCGGGAAACCTGTCGTGCCAGCTGCATT
AATGAATCGGCCAACGCGCGGGGAGAGGCGGTTTGCGTATTGGGCGCTCTTCCGCTTCCTCGCTCACTGA
CTCGCTGCGCTCGGTCGTTCGGCTGCGGCGAGCGGTATCAGCTCACTCAAAGGCGGTAATACGGTTATCC
ACAGAATCAGGGGATAACGCAGGAAAGAACATGTGAGCAAAAGGCCAGCAAAAGGCCAGGAACCGTAAAA
AGGCCGCGTTGCTGGCGTTTTTCCATAGGCTCCGCCCCCCTGACGAGCATCACAAAAATCGACGCTCAAG
TCAGAGGTGGCGAAACCCGACAGGACTATAAAGATACCAGGCGTTTCCCCCTGGAAGCTCCCTCGTGCGC
TCTCCTGTTCCGACCCTGCCGCTTACCGGATACCTGTCCGCCTTTCTCCCTTCGGGAAGCGTGGCGCTTT
CTCATAGCTCACGCTGTAGGTATCTCAGTTCGGTGTAGGTCGTTCGCTCCAAGCTGGGCTGTGTGCACGA
ACCCCCCGTTCAGCCCGACCGCTGCGCCTTATCCGGTAACTATCGTCTTGAGTCCAACCCGGTAAGACAC
GACTTATCGCCACTGGCAGCAGCCACTGGTAACAGGATTAGCAGAGCGAGGTATGTAGGCGGTGCTACAG
AGTTCTTGAAGTGGTGGCCTAACTACGGCTACACTAGAAGGACAGTATTTGGTATCTGCGCTCTGCTGAA
GCCAGTTACCTTCGGAAAAAGAGTTGGTAGCTCTTGATCCGGCAAACAAACCACCGCTGGTAGCGGTGGT
TTTTTTGTTTGCAAGCAGCAGATTACGCGCAGAAAAAAAGGATCTCAAGAAGATCCTTTGATCTTTTCTA
CGGGGTCTGACGCTCAGTGGAACGAAAACTCACGTTAAGGGATTTTGGTCATGAGATTATCAAAAAGGAT
CTTCACCTAGATCCTTTTAAATTAAAAATGAAGTTTTAAATCAATCTAAAGTATATATGAGTAAACTTGG
TCTGACAGTTACCAATGCTTAATCAGTGAGGCACCTATCTCAGCGATCTGTCTATTTCGTTCATCCATAG
TTGCCTGACTCCCCGTCGTGTAGATAACTACGATACGGGAGGGCTTACCATCTGGCCCCAGTGCTGCAAT
GATACCGCGAGACCCACGCTCACCGGCTCCAGATTTATCAGCAATAAACCAGCCAGCCGGAAGGGCCGAG
CGCAGAAGTGGTCCTGCAACTTTATCCGCCTCCATCCAGTCTATTAATTGTTGCCGGGAAGCTAGAGTAA
GTAGTTCGCCAGTTAATAGTTTGCGCAACGTTGTTGCCATTGCTACAGGCATCGTGGTGTCACGCTCGTC
GTTTGGTATGGCTTCATTCAGCTCCGGTTCCCAACGATCAAGGCGAGTTACATGATCCCCCATGTTGTGC
AAAAAAGCGGTTAGCTCCTTCGGTCCTCCGATCGTTGTCAGAAGTAAGTTGGCCGCAGTGTTATCACTCA
TGGTTATGGCAGCACTGCATAATTCTCTTACTGTCATGCCATCCGTAAGATGCTTTTCTGTGACTGGTGA
GTACTCAACCAAGTCATTCTGAGAATAGTGTATGCGGCGACCGAGTTGCTCTTGCCCGGCGTCAATACGG
GATAATACCGCGCCACATAGCAGAACTTTAAAAGTGCTCATCATTGGAAAACGTTCTTCGGGGCGAAAAC
TCTCAAGGATCTTACCGCTGTTGAGATCCAGTTCGATGTAACCCACTCGTGCACCCAACTGATCTTCAGC
ATCTTTTACTTTCACCAGCGTTTCTGGGTGAGCAAAAACAGGAAGGCAAAATGCCGCAAAAAAGGGAATA
AGGGCGACACGGAAATGTTGAATACTCATACTCTTCCTTTTTCAATATTATTGAAGCATTTATCAGGGTT
ATTGTCTCATGAGCGGATACATATTTGAATGTATTTAGAAAAATAAACAAATAGGGGTTCCGCGCACATT
TCCCCGAAAAGTGCCACCTGACGTCTAAGAAACCATTATTATCATGACATTAACCTATAAAAATAGGCGT
ATCACGAGGCCCTTTCGTCTCGCGCGTTTCGGTGATGACGGTGAAAACCTCTGACACATGCAGCTCCCGG
AGACGGTCACAGCTTGTCTGTAAGCGGATGCCGGGAGCAGACAAGCCCGTCAGGGCGCGTCAGCGGGTGT
TGGCGGGTGTCGGGGCTGGCTTAACTATGCGGCATCAGAGCAGATTGTACTGAGAGTGCACCATATGCGG
TGTGAAATACCGCACAGATGCGTAAGGAGAAAATACCGCATCAGGCGCCATTCGCCATTCAGGCTGCGCA
ACTGTTGGGAAGGGCGATCGGTGCGGGCCTCTTCGCTATTACGCCAGCTGGCGAAAGGGGGATGTGCTGC
AAGGCGATTAAGTTGGGTAACGCCAGGGTTTTCCCAGTCACGACGTTGTAAAACGACGGCCAGTGCCAAG
CTG
