>Addgene plasmid #64878 | pCDH-EF1-FHC-POLQ-DY2230AA | addgene partial sequence | sequence record 111709 | hPOLQ-F1 5'-GCCAGTTTGGTTCCACCTT-3'
GGTACCTTCAATCTTGCTTGCGAAAGGAATCTGATAAAGAATGTTCTGTTGTCATCTATGACTTCATCCA
GAGCTATAAAATTCTTCTTCTTTCTTGTGGCATCTCCTTGGAGCAAAGTTATGAAGATCCTAAGGTGGCA
TGCTGGTTACTAGATCCAGATTCTCAGGAGCCGACTCTTCATAGCATAGTTACCAGTTTTCTTCCTCATG
AGCTTCCACTCCTAGAAGGGATGGAGACCAGCCAAGGGATTCAAAGCCTGGGGCTAAATGCTGGCAGTGA
GCAT
