>Addgene plasmid #64878 | pCDH-EF1-FHC-POLQ-DY2230AA | addgene partial sequence | sequence record 114663 | pCDF1-R2 5'-CCA ACT TCT CGG GGA CTG T-3'
CGATCGCAGATCCACTAGTATCGATAAAATTTTGAATTTTGTAATTTGTTTTTGTAATTCTTTAGTTTGT
ATGTCTGTTGCTATTATGTCTACTATTCTTTCCCCTGCACTGTACCCCCCAATCCCCCCTTTTCTTTTAA
AAGTTAACCGATACCGTCGAGATCCGTTCACTAATCGAATGGATCTGTCTCTGTCTCTCTCTCCACCTTC
TTCTTCTATTCCTTCGGGCCTGTCGGGTCCCCTCGGGGTTGGGAGGTGGGTCTGAAACGATAATGGTGAA
TATCCCTGCCTAACTCTATTCACTATAGAAAGTACAGCAAAAACTATTCTTAAACCTACCAAGCCTCCTA
CTATCATTATGAATAATTTTATATACCACAGCCAATTTGTTATGTTAAACCAATTCCAC
