>Addgene plasmid #64878 | pCDH-EF1-FHC-POLQ-DY2230AA | addgene partial sequence | sequence record 142509 | EF1a-R 5'-CACGGCGACTACTGCACTTA-3'
TACACGACATCACTTTCCCAGTTTACCCCGCGCCACCTTCTCTAGGCACCCGTTCAATTGCCGACCCCTC
CCCCCAACTTCTCGGGGACTGTGGGCGATGTGCGCTCTGCCCACTGACGGGCACCGGAGCGATCGCAGAT
CCACTAGTATCGATAAAATTTTGAATTTTGTAATTTGTTTTTGTAATTCTTTAGTTTGTATGTCTGTTGC
TATTATGTCTACTATTCTTTCCCCTGCACTGTACCCCCCAATCCCCCCTTTTCTTTTAAAAGTTAACCGA
TACCGTCGAGATCCGTTCACTAATCGAATGGATCTGTCTCTGTCTCTCTCTCCACCTTCTTCTTCTATTC
CTTCGGGCCTGTCGGGTCCCCTCGGGGTTGGGAGGTGGGTCTGAAACGATAATGGTGAATATCCCTGCCT
AACTCTATTCACTATAGAAAGTACAGCAAAAACTATTCTTAAACCTACCAAGCCTCCTACTATCATTATG
AATAATTTTATATACCACAGCCAATTTGTTATGTTAAACCAATTCCACAAACTTGCCCATTTATCTAATT
CCAATAATTCTTGTTCATTCTTTTCTTGCTGGTTTTGCGATTCTTCAATTAAGGAGTGTATTAAGCTTGT
GTAATTGTTAATTTCTCTGTCCCACTCCATCCAGGTCGTGTGATTCCAAATCTGTTCCAGAGATTTATTA
CTCCAACTAG
